>Addgene plasmid #32373 | pGL3Basic-Mdm3-T5 | addgene partial sequence | sequence record 37696 | RVprimer3 5'-CTAGCAAAATAGGCTGTCCC-3'
GGTACCGAGCTCTTACGCGTGCTAGCACTGGGCTGGGCCGAGTTGACTCAGCTCTTCCTGTGGGGCTGGT
CAAGTTGGGACACGTCCGGCGTCGGCTGTCGGAGGAGCTAAGTCCTGACATGTCTCCAGCTGGGGTTATT
TAAACGCTGCCCCGTTTCCGCAGCCGTCTGCTGGGCGAAGCTTGGCATTCCGGTACTGTTGGTAAAGCCA
CCATGGAAGACGCCAAAAACATAAAGAAAGGCCCGGCGCCATTCTATCCGCTGGAAGATGGAACCGCTGG
AGAGCAACTGCATAAGGCTATGAAGAGATACGCCCTGGTTCCTGGAACAATTGCTTTTACAGATGCACAT
ATCGAGGTGGACATCACTTACGCTGAGTACTTCGAAATGTCCGTTCGGTTGGCAGAAGCTATGAAACGAT
ATGGGCTGAATACAAATCACAGAATCGTCGTATGCAGTGAAAACTCTCTTCAATTCTTTATGCCGGTGTT
GGGCGCGTTATTTATCGGAGTTGCAGTTGCGCCCGCGAACGACATTTATAATGAACGTGAATTGCTCAAC
AGTATGGGCATTTCGCAGCCTACCGTGGTGTTCGTTTCCAAAAAGGGGTTGCAAAAAATTTTGAACGTGC
AAAAAAAGCTCCCAATCATCCAAAAAATTATTATCATGGATTCTAAAACGGATTACCAGGGATTTCAGTC
GATGTACACGTTCGTCACATCTCATCTACCTCCCGGTTTTAATGAATACGATTTTGTGCCAGAGTC
