[The description below was written by a language model from this plasmid's Addgene catalogue record.]
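Description:
pGL3Basic-Mdm3-T5 is a promoter-reporter plasmid built on the pGL3-Basic backbone (4818 bp without insert), a commercial vector that carries a firefly luciferase coding sequence with no eukaryotic promoter or enhancer of its own. Luciferase output in transfected mammalian cells therefore depends on whatever regulatory DNA is placed upstream of the reporter. The plasmid is propagated in E. coli under ampicillin selection. Its copy number is recorded as unknown, and no feature table is provided, so the origin and other backbone elements can only be inferred from the standard pGL3-Basic design.

The insert is a 144 bp fragment of the mouse (M. musculus) Mdm2 promoter, listed as introduced by TOPO cloning. Although the plasmid name reads "Mdm3", the insert and gene fields both identify Mdm2, the gene encoding the negative regulator of p53. The "T5" suffix and the short insert suggest that this may be one of a series of truncated promoter fragments. The record does not give the fragment's coordinates, and it does not say which Mdm2 promoter (P1 or P2) the fragment comes from or which transcription factor binding sites it retains.

The associated study concerns regulation of Mdm2 expression by PTEN through the P1 promoter. This fits use of the construct in transient transfection luciferase assays that map the promoter sequences needed for basal or PTEN-responsive Mdm2 transcription, typically by comparing its activity with longer or shorter fragments and with the empty pGL3-Basic control. Although it is catalogued as a mammalian expression vector, it has no mammalian selection marker listed.
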