Addgene plasmid #32373: pGL3Basic-Mdm3-T5
Depositing lab: Hong Wu. Depositing organization: University of California, Los Angeles (UCLA). Publication: PTEN regulates Mdm2 expression through the P1 promoter. Chang CJ, Freeman DJ, Wu H. J Biol Chem. 2004 Jul 9;279(28):29841-8. Epub 2004 Apr 16. 10.1074/jbc.M401488200 PubMed 15090541.
Backbone
  Vector backbone: pGL3Basic
  Backbone manufacturer: Promega
  Backbone size w/o insert (bp): 4818
  Vector type: Mammalian Expression
Growth in bacteria
  Bacterial resistance: Ampicillin, 100 μg/mL
  Growth temperature: 37°C
  Growth strain: DH5alpha
  Copy number: Unknown
Gene/Insert
  Gene/Insert name: Mdm2 promoter
  Species: M. musculus (mouse)
  Insert size (bp): 144
  Entrez Gene: Mdm2 (a.k.a. 1700007J15Rik, Mdm-2)
  Cloning method: TOPO Cloning
  Sequencing primers: 5′ CTAGCAAAATAGGCTGTCCC
Terms and licenses: Academic/Nonprofit Terms; Industry Terms: Not Available to Industry
How to cite: pGL3Basic-Mdm3-T5 was a gift from Hong Wu (Addgene plasmid # 32373 ; http://n2t.net/addgene:32373 ; RRID:Addgene_32373)
